Addgene plasmid #172634: pBABE-2xFLAG-2xSTREP-CCND1-Puro
Purpose: Retroviral vector for the constitutive, near-physiological expression of 2xFLAG-2xSTREP-tagged cyclin D1 and a puromycin resistance marker in mammalian cells
Depositing lab: Michele Pagano. Depositing organization: NYU Grossman School of Medicine. Publication: CRL4(AMBRA1) is a master regulator of D-type cyclins. Simoneschi D, Rona G, Zhou N, Jeong YT, Jiang S, Milletti G, Arbini AA, O'Sullivan A, Wang AA, Nithikasem S, Keegan S, Siu Y, Cianfanelli V, Maiani E, Nazio F, Cecconi F, Boccalatte F, Fenyo D, Jones DR, Busino L, Pagano M. Nature. 2021 Apr;592(7856):789-793. doi: 10.1038/s41586-021-03445-y. Epub 2021 Apr 14. PubMed 33854235.
Backbone
  Vector backbone: pBABE-Puro
  Vector type: Mammalian Expression, Retroviral
  Selectable markers: Puromycin
Growth in bacteria
  Bacterial resistance: Ampicillin, 100 μg/mL
  Growth temperature: 37°C
  Growth strain: NEB Stable
  Copy number: High Copy
Gene/Insert
  Gene/Insert name: CCND1 (alt names: cyclin D1; BCL1)
  Species: H. sapiens (human)
  Entrez Gene: CCND1 (a.k.a. BCL1, D11S287E, PRAD1, U21B31)
  Tag / fusion protein: 2xFLAG-2xSTREP (N terminal on insert)
  Cloning method: Restriction Enzyme; 5′ cloning site Unknown (unknown if destroyed); 3′ cloning site Unknown (unknown if destroyed)
  Sequencing primers: 5′ pBABE 5'; 3′ pBABE 3'
Terms and licenses: Academic/Nonprofit Terms; Industry Terms: Not Available to Industry
How to cite: pBABE-2xFLAG-2xSTREP-CCND1-Puro was a gift from Michele Pagano (Addgene plasmid # 172634 ; http://n2t.net/addgene:172634 ; RRID:Addgene_172634)
