[The description below was written by a language model from this plasmid's Addgene catalogue record and pLannotate feature annotations shown in this document.]
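Description:
pBABE-2xFLAG-2xSTREP-CCND1-Puro is a Moloney murine leukemia virus-based retroviral expression vector built on the pBABE-Puro backbone, designed to deliver tagged human cyclin D1 (CCND1) into mammalian cells. In bacteria it is maintained through a high-copy ColE1/pUC-type origin and selected with ampicillin via the β-lactamase gene and its native promoter. A short annotated lacI fragment near the origin appears to be a backbone remnant with no functional role.

The proviral portion is bounded by MMLV long terminal repeats. Downstream of the 5′ LTR lie a Ψ packaging signal and a truncated gag segment lacking its start codon, which together promote efficient encapsidation of the genomic RNA when the plasmid is introduced into a packaging cell line that supplies the viral proteins in trans. No dedicated internal promoter is annotated upstream of the insert, so the cyclin D1 cassette is presumably transcribed from the 5′ LTR, consistent with the stated aim of constitutive, near-physiological expression. The open reading frame carries an N-terminal 2xFLAG-2xSTREP tandem tag; the automated annotation picks up only partial FLAG and Strep-Tag II matches. This tag supports immunodetection and sequential affinity purification on anti-FLAG and Strep-Tactin resins. Following CCND1, an SV40 enhancer/early promoter drives puromycin N-acetyltransferase, allowing selection of stably transduced cells. Although a fragment matching a self-inactivating ΔU3 LTR is annotated just before the 3′ LTR, a full LTR follows it, so the vector does not appear to be self-inactivating.

The construct is suited to generating stable cell populations expressing tagged cyclin D1, for example to study its interactors, stability and regulation. The cloning sites used are not recorded.
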