Features (pLannotate 1.2.2; 14 found; start..end, strand, type, name):
      8..477     +  LTR            LTR: long terminal repeat from Moloney murine leukemia virus
    601..875     +  misc_feature   MESV Ψ (fragment): packaging signal of murine embryonic stem cell virus
    942..1358    +  CDS            gag (truncated): truncated Moloney murine leukemia virus (MMLV) gag gene lacking the start codon
   1402..1422    +  CDS            FLAG (fragment): FLAG® epitope tag, followed by an enterokinase cleavage site
   1537..1556    +  CDS            Strep-Tag II (fragment): peptide that binds Strep-Tactin®, an engineered form of streptavidin
   1579..2460    +  CDS            CCND1: CCND1_HUMAN - Also known as BCL1, PRAD1. Experimental evidence at protein level: Swiss-Prot protein existence level 1. Regulatory component of the cyclin D1-CDK4 (DC) complex that phosphorylates and inhibits members of the retinoblastoma (RB) protein family including RB1 and regulates the cell-cycle during G(1)/S transition. Phosphorylation of RB1 allows dissociation of the transcription factor E2F from the RB/E2F complex and the subsequent transcription of E2F target genes which are responsible for the progression through the G(1) phase. Hypophosphorylates RB1 in early G(1) phase. Cyclin D-CD
   2480..2809    +  promoter       SV40 promoter: SV40 enhancer and early promoter
   2819..3418    +  CDS            PuroR: puromycin N-acetyltransferase; pac from Streptomyces alboniger; confers resistance to puromycin
   3517..3638    +  LTR            3' LTR (ΔU3) (fragment): self-inactivating 3' long terminal repeat (LTR) from Moloney murine leukemia virus
   3639..4108    +  LTR            LTR: long terminal repeat from Moloney murine leukemia virus
   4174..4226    -  CDS            lacI (fragment): lac repressor; lacI; The lac repressor binds to the lac operator to inhibit transcription in E. coli. This inhibition can be relieved by adding lactose or isopropyl-β-D-thiogalactopyranoside (IPTG).
   4409..4997    -  rep_origin     ori: high-copy-number ColE1/pMB1/pBR322/pUC origin of replication
   5157..6017    -  CDS            AmpR: β-lactamase; bla; confers resistance to ampicillin, carbenicillin, and related antibiotics
   6018..6122    -  promoter       AmpR promoter: bla
>Addgene plasmid #172634 | pBABE-2xFLAG-2xSTREP-CCND1-Puro | addgene full sequence | sequence record 340222 | Addgene NGS Result
CTGCAGCCTGAATATGGGCCAAACAGGATATCTGTGGTAAGCAGTTCCTGCCCCGGCTCAGGGCCAAGAA
CAGATGGAACAGCTGAATATGGGCCAAACAGGATATCTGTGGTAAGCAGTTCCTGCCCCGGCTCAGGGCC
AAGAACAGATGGTCCCCAGATGCGGTCCAGCCCTCAGCAGTTTCTAGAGAACCATCAGATGTTTCCAGGG
TGCCCCAAGGACCTGAAATGACCCTGTGCCTTATTTGAACTAACCAATCAGTTCGCTTCTCGCTTCTGTT
CGCGCGCTTCTGCTCCCCGAGCTCAATAAAAGAGCCCACAACCCCTCACTCGGGGCGCCAGTCCTCCGAT
TGACTGAGTCGCCCGGGTACCCGTGTATCCAATAAACCCTCTTGCAGTTGCATCCGACTTGTGGTCTCGC
TGTTCCTTGGGAGGGTCTCCTCTGAGTGATTGACTACCCGTCAGCGGGGGTCTTTCATTTGGGGGCTCGT
CCGGGATCGGGAGACCCCTGCCCAGGGACCACCGACCCACCACCGGGAGGCAAGCTGGCCAGCAACTTAT
CTGTGTCTGTCCGATTGTCTAGTGTCTATGACTGATTTTATGCGCCTGCGTCGGTACTAGTTAGCTAACT
AGCTCTGTATCTGGCGGACCCGTGGTGGAACTGACGAGTTCTGAACACCCGGCCGCAACCCTGGGAGACG
TCCCAGGGACTTTGGGGGCCGTTTTTGTGGCCCGACCTGAGGAAGGGAGTCGATGTGGAATCCGACCCCG
TCAGGATATGTGGTTCTGGTAGGAGACGAGAACCTAAAACAGTTCCCGCCTCCGTCTGAATTTTTGCTTT
CGGTTTGGAACCGAAGCCGCGCGTCTTGTCTGCTGCAGCGCTGCAGCATCGTTCTGTGTTGTCTCTGTCT
GACTGTGTTTCTGTATTTGTCTGAAAATTAGGGCCAGACTGTTACCACTCCCTTAAGTTTGACCTTAGGT
CACTGGAAAGATGTCGAGCGGATCGCTCACAACCAGTCGGTAGATGTCAAGAAGAGACGTTGGGTTACCT
TCTGCTCTGCAGAATGGCCAACCTTTAACGTCGGATGGCCGCGAGACGGCACCTTTAACCGAGACCTCAT
CACCCAGGTTAAGATCAAGGTCTTTTCACCTGGCCCGCATGGACACCCAGACCAGGTCCCCTACATCGTG
ACCTGGGAAGCCTTGGCTTTTGACCCCCCTCCCTGGGTCAAGCCCTTTGTACACCCTAAGCCTCCGCCTC
CTCTTCCTCCATCCGCCCCGTCTCTCCCCCTTGAACCTCCTCGTTCGACCCCGCCTCGATCCTCCCTTTA
TCCAGCCCTCACTCCTTCTCTAGGCGCCGGCCGGATCCCAGTGTGGTGGTACGTAGGAATTCAGCATGGA
CTACAAGGACGACGATGACAAGGTACCAGGATCTGGGGATTATAAAGATGATGATGATAAAGGGTCGGCC
GCCAGCTGGAGCCACCCTCAGTTCGAGAAGGGAGGAGGAAGCGGCGGAGGCAGCGGAGGAGGAAGCTGGA
GCCACCCGCAGTTCGAGAAAGGAGCTGGATCCAGCAGCGAACACCAGCTCCTGTGCTGCGAAGTGGAAAC
CATCCGCCGCGCGTACCCCGATGCCAACCTCCTCAACGACCGGGTGCTGCGGGCCATGCTGAAGGCGGAG
GAGACCTGCGCGCCCTCGGTGTCCTACTTCAAATGTGTGCAGAAGGAGGTCCTGCCGTCCATGCGGAAGA
TCGTCGCCACCTGGATGCTGGAGGTCTGCGAGGAACAGAAGTGCGAGGAGGAGGTCTTCCCGCTGGCCAT
GAACTACCTGGACCGCTTCCTGTCGCTGGAGCCCGTGAAAAAGAGCCGCCTGCAGCTGCTGGGGGCCACT
TGCATGTTCGTGGCCTCTAAGATGAAGGAGACCATCCCCCTGACGGCCGAGAAGCTGTGCATCTACACCG
ACAACTCCATCCGGCCCGAGGAGCTGCTGCAAATGGAGCTGCTCCTGGTGAACAAGCTCAAGTGGAACCT
GGCCGCAATGACCCCGCACGATTTCATTGAACACTTCCTCTCCAAAATGCCAGAGGCGGAGGAGAACAAA
CAGATCATCCGCAAACACGCGCAGACCTTCGTTGCCCTCTGTGCCACAGATGTGAAGTTCATTTCCAATC
CGCCCTCCATGGTGGCAGCGGGGAGCGTGGTGGCCGCAGTGCAAGGCCTGAACCTGAGGAGCCCCAACAA
CTTCCTGTCCTACTACCGCCTCACACGCTTCCTCTCCAGAGTGATCAAGTGTGACCCAGACTGCCTCCGG
GCCTGCCAGGAGCAGATCGAAGCCCTGCTGGAGTCAAGCCTGCGCCAGGCCCAGCAGAACATGGACCCCA
AGGCCGCCGAGGAGGAGGAAGAGGAGGAGGAGGAGGTGGACCTGGCTTGCACACCCACCGACGTGCGGGA
CGTGGACATCTGACTCGACCCTGTGGAATGTGTGTCAGTTAGGGTGTGGAAAGTCCCCAGGCTCCCCAGC
AGGCAGAAGTATGCAAAGCATGCATCTCAATTAGTCAGCAACCAGGTGTGGAAAGTCCCCAGGCTCCCCA
GCAGGCAGAAGTATGCAAAGCATGCATCTCAATTAGTCAGCAACCATAGTCCCGCCCCTAACTCCGCCCA
TCCCGCCCCTAACTCCGCCCAGTTCCGCCCATTCTCCGCCCCATGGCTGACTAATTTTTTTTATTTATGC
AGAGGCCGAGGCCGCCTCGGCCTCTGAGCTATTCCAGAAGTAGTGAGGAGGCTTTTTTGGAGGCCTAGGC
TTTTGCAAAAAGCTTACCATGACCGAGTACAAGCCCACGGTGCGCCTCGCCACCCGCGACGACGTCCCCA
GGGCCGTACGCACCCTCGCCGCCGCGTTCGCCGACTACCCCGCCACGCGCCACACCGTCGATCCGGACCG
CCACATCGAGCGGGTCACCGAGCTGCAAGAACTCTTCCTCACGCGCGTCGGGCTCGACATCGGCAAGGTG
TGGGTCGCGGACGACGGCGCCGCGGTGGCGGTCTGGACCACGCCGGAGAGCGTCGAAGCGGGGGCGGTGT
TCGCCGAGATCGGCCCGCGCATGGCCGAGTTGAGCGGTTCCCGGCTGGCCGCGCAGCAACAGATGGAAGG
CCTCCTGGCGCCGCACCGGCCCAAGGAGCCCGCGTGGTTCCTGGCCACCGTCGGCGTCTCGCCCGACCAC
CAGGGCAAGGGTCTGGGCAGCGCCGTCGTGCTCCCCGGAGTGGAGGCGGCCGAGCGCGCCGGGGTGCCCG
CCTTCCTGGAGACCTCCGCGCCCCGCAACCTCCCCTTCTACGAGCGGCTCGGCTTCACCGTCACCGCCGA
CGTCGAGGTGCCCGAAGGACCGCGCACCTGGTGCATGACCCGCAAGCCCGGTGCCTGACGCCCGCCCCAC
GACCCGCAGCGCCCGACCGAAAGGAGCGCACGACCCCATGCATCGATAAAATAAAAGATTTTATTTAGTC
TCCAGAAAAAGGGGGGAATGAAAGACCCCACCTGTAGGTTTGGCAAGCTAGCTTAAGTAACGCCATTTTG
CAAGGCATGGAAAAATACATAACTGAGAATAGAGAAGTTCAGATCAAGGTCAGGAACAGATGGAACAGCT
GAATATGGGCCAAACAGGATATCTGTGGTAAGCAGTTCCTGCCCCGGCTCAGGGCCAAGAACAGATGGAA
CAGCTGAATATGGGCCAAACAGGATATCTGTGGTAAGCAGTTCCTGCCCCGGCTCAGGGCCAAGAACAGA
TGGTCCCCAGATGCGGTCCAGCCCTCAGCAGTTTCTAGAGAACCATCAGATGTTTCCAGGGTGCCCCAAG
GACCTGAAATGACCCTGTGCCTTATTTGAACTAACCAATCAGTTCGCTTCTCGCTTCTGTTCGCGCGCTT
CTGCTCCCCGAGCTCAATAAAAGAGCCCACAACCCCTCACTCGGGGCGCCAGTCCTCCGATTGACTGAGT
CGCCCGGGTACCCGTGTATCCAATAAACCCTCTTGCAGTTGCATCCGACTTGTGGTCTCGCTGTTCCTTG
GGAGGGTCTCCTCTGAGTGATTGACTACCCGTCAGCGGGGGTCTTTCACATGCAGCATGTATCAAAATTA
ATTTGGTTTTTTTTCTTAAGTATTTACATTAAATGGCCATAGTTGCATTAATGAATCGGCCAACGCGCGG
GGAGAGGCGGTTTGCGTATTGGGCGCTCTTCCGCTTCCTCGCTCACTGACTCGCTGCGCTCGGTCGTTCG
GCTGCGGCGAGCGGTATCAGCTCACTCAAAGGCGGTAATACGGTTATCCACAGAATCAGGGGATAACGCA
GGAAAGAACATGTGAGCAAAAGGCCAGCAAAAGGCCAGGAACCGTAAAAAGGCCGCGTTGCTGGCGTTTT
TCCATAGGCTCCGCCCCCCTGACGAGCATCACAAAAATCGACGCTCAAGTCAGAGGTGGCGAAACCCGAC
AGGACTATAAAGATACCAGGCGTTTCCCCCTGGAAGCTCCCTCGTGCGCTCTCCTGTTCCGACCCTGCCG
CTTACCGGATACCTGTCCGCCTTTCTCCCTTCGGGAAGCGTGGCGCTTTCTCATAGCTCACGCTGTAGGT
ATCTCAGTTCGGTGTAGGTCGTTCGCTCCAAGCTGGGCTGTGTGCACGAACCCCCCGTTCAGCCCGACCG
CTGCGCCTTATCCGGTAACTATCGTCTTGAGTCCAACCCGGTAAGACACGACTTATCGCCACTGGCAGCA
GCCACTGGTAACAGGATTAGCAGAGCGAGGTATGTAGGCGGTGCTACAGAGTTCTTGAAGTGGTGGCCTA
ACTACGGCTACACTAGAAGAACAGTATTTGGTATCTGCGCTCTGCTGAAGCCAGTTACCTTCGGAAAAAG
AGTTGGTAGCTCTTGATCCGGCAAACAAACCACCGCTGGTAGCGGTGGTTTTTTTGTTTGCAAGCAGCAG
ATTACGCGCAGAAAAAAAGGATCTCAAGAAGATCCTTTGATCTTTTCTACGGGGTCTGACGCTCAGTGGA
ACGAAAACTCACGTTAAGGGATTTTGGTCATGAGATTATCAAAAAGGATCTTCACCTAGATCCTTTTGCG
GCCGCAAATCAATCTAAAGTATATATGAGTAAACTTGGTCTGACAGTTACCAATGCTTAATCAGTGAGGC
ACCTATCTCAGCGATCTGTCTATTTCGTTCATCCATAGTTGCCTGACTCCCCGTCGTGTAGATAACTACG
ATACGGGAGGGCTTACCATCTGGCCCCAGTGCTGCAATGATACCGCGAGACCCACGCTCACCGGCTCCAG
ATTTATCAGCAATAAACCAGCCAGCCGGAAGGGCCGAGCGCAGAAGTGGTCCTGCAACTTTATCCGCCTC
CATCCAGTCTATTAATTGTTGCCGGGAAGCTAGAGTAAGTAGTTCGCCAGTTAATAGTTTGCGCAACGTT
GTTGCCATTGCTACAGGCATCGTGGTGTCACGCTCGTCGTTTGGTATGGCTTCATTCAGCTCCGGTTCCC
AACGATCAAGGCGAGTTACATGATCCCCCATGTTGTGCAAAAAAGCGGTTAGCTCCTTCGGTCCTCCGAT
CGTTGTCAGAAGTAAGTTGGCCGCAGTGTTATCACTCATGGTTATGGCAGCACTGCATAATTCTCTTACT
GTCATGCCATCCGTAAGATGCTTTTCTGTGACTGGTGAGTACTCAACCAAGTCATTCTGAGAATAGTGTA
TGCGGCGACCGAGTTGCTCTTGCCCGGCGTCAATACGGGATAATACCGCGCCACATAGCAGAACTTTAAA
AGTGCTCATCATTGGAAAACGTTCTTCGGGGCGAAAACTCTCAAGGATCTTACCGCTGTTGAGATCCAGT
TCGATGTAACCCACTCGTGCACCCAACTGATCTTCAGCATCTTTTACTTTCACCAGCGTTTCTGGGTGAG
CAAAAACAGGAAGGCAAAATGCCGCAAAAAAGGGAATAAGGGCGACACGGAAATGTTGAATACTCATACT
CTTCCTTTTTCAATATTATTGAAGCATTTATCAGGGTTATTGTCTCATGAGCGGATACATATTTGAATGT
ATTTAGAAAAATAAACAAATAGGGGTTCCGCGCACATTTCCCCGAAAAGTGCCAC
